Addgene plasmid #162545: px330-Alb-2
Purpose: sgRNA targeting Alb
Depositing lab: Amaia Lujambio. Depositing organization: Icahn School of Medicine at Mount Sinai. Publication: Cooperation between distinct cancer driver genes underlies inter-tumor heterogeneity in hepatocellular carcinoma. Molina-Sanchez P, Ruiz de Galarreta M, Yao MA, Lindblad KE, Bresnahan E, Bitterman E, Martin TC, Rubenstein T, Nie K, Golas J, Choudhary S, Barcena-Varela M, Elmas A, Miguela V, Ding Y, Kan Z, Grinspan LT, Huang KL, Parsons RE, Shields DJ, Rollins RA, Lujambio A. Gastroenterology. 2020 Aug 16. pii: S0016-5085(20)35054-X. doi: 10.1053/j.gastro.2020.08.015. PubMed 32814112.
Backbone
  Vector backbone: px330
  Backbone manufacturer: Feng Zhang lab (Addgene plasmid # 42230)
  Backbone size w/o insert (bp): 8500
  Vector type: Mammalian Expression
Growth in bacteria
  Bacterial resistance: Ampicillin, 100 μg/mL
  Growth temperature: 37°C
  Growth strain: NEB Stable
  Copy number: Unknown
Gene/Insert
  Gene/Insert name: sgRNA targeting Alb
  gRNA/shRNA sequence: GGGTACTCACTGTCCCATAA
  Species: M. musculus (mouse)
  Mutation: None
  Entrez Gene: Alb (a.k.a. Alb-1, Alb1, BCL001, BCL002, BPL001)
  Promoter: U6
  Cloning method: Restriction Enzyme; 5′ cloning site BbsI (destroyed during cloning); 3′ cloning site BbsI (destroyed during cloning)
  Sequencing primers: 5′ hU6-F
Terms and licenses: Academic/Nonprofit Terms; Industry Terms: Not Available to Industry
How to cite: px330-Alb-2 was a gift from Amaia Lujambio (Addgene plasmid # 162545 ; http://n2t.net/addgene:162545 ; RRID:Addgene_162545)
