[The description below was written by a language model from this plasmid's Addgene catalogue record and pLannotate feature annotations shown in this document.]
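Description:
px330-Alb-2 is a mammalian expression plasmid built on the px330 backbone, an all-in-one CRISPR/Cas9 vector that delivers both a single guide RNA and Streptococcus pyogenes Cas9 from one molecule. The sequenced record is about 8.5 kb. It is propagated in bacteria through a high-copy ColE1/pUC-type origin and selected with ampicillin via the β-lactamase gene. An f1 phage origin is also present, along with short bom and rop fragments left over from the plasmid's pBR322-derived ancestry. No mammalian selection marker or fluorescent reporter is annotated.

The payload consists of two expression units. In the first, a human U6 RNA polymerase III promoter drives a 20-nt guide directed against mouse Alb (albumin), fused to the S. pyogenes gRNA scaffold. The guide was inserted at the BbsI sites, which were destroyed during cloning. A second partial scaffold fragment is annotated just downstream. In the second unit, a hybrid promoter made of the CMV enhancer, the chicken β-actin promoter and a hybrid CBA/MVM intron drives Cas9. The annotation software splits Cas9 into contiguous N- and C-terminal portions that together form a single continuous coding region. Cas9 ends in a nucleoplasmin bipartite nuclear localization signal and is followed by a bGH polyadenylation signal. A single AAV2 ITR lies downstream of the cassette, and with only one ITR annotated the record gives no indication that the plasmid is meant for AAV packaging.

The stated purpose is simply to provide an sgRNA targeting Alb, so that transfected or otherwise plasmid-delivered mouse cells undergo Cas9 cleavage at the albumin locus. The associated publication concerns cooperating cancer driver genes in hepatocellular carcinoma, but the record does not state the specific experimental role of this guide. The "-2" in the name suggests it is one of several Alb guides.
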