Features (pLannotate 1.2.2; 18 found; start..end, strand, type, name):
      1..241     +  promoter       U6 promoter: RNA polymerase III promoter for human U6 snRNA
    271..346     +  misc_RNA       gRNA scaffold: guide RNA scaffold for the Streptococcus pyogenes CRISPR/Cas9 system
    353..396     +  misc_RNA       gRNA scaffold (fragment): guide RNA scaffold for the Streptococcus pyogenes CRISPR/Cas9 system
    443..728     +  enhancer       CMV enhancer: human cytomegalovirus immediate early enhancer; contains an 18-bp deletion relative to the standard CMV enhancer
    730..1007    +  promoter       chicken β-actin promoter: No description available
   1008..1235    +  intron         hybrid intron: hybrid between chicken β-actin (CBA) and minute virus of mice (MMV) introns (Gray et al., 2011)
   1373..2974    +  CDS            Cas9(N): N-terminal portion of Streptococcus pyogenes Cas9 (Zetsche et al., 2015)
   2975..5473    +  CDS            Cas9(C): C-terminal portion of Streptococcus pyogenes Cas9 (Zetsche et al., 2015)
   5474..5521    +  CDS            nucleoplasmin NLS: bipartite nuclear localization signal from nucleoplasmin
   5555..5666    +  polyA_signal   bGH poly(A) signal: bovine growth hormone polyadenylation signal
   5771..5911    +  repeat_region  AAV2 ITR: inverted terminal repeat of adeno-associated virus serotype 2 inverted
   5916..5967    -  misc_feature   bom (fragment): basis of mobility region from pBR322
   5986..6441    +  rep_origin     f1 ori (sequence partly withheld): f1 bacteriophage origin of replication; arrow indicates direction of (+) strand synthesis
   6442..6491    -  misc_feature   bom (fragment): basis of mobility region from pBR322
   6593..6628    -  CDS            rop (fragment): Rop protein, which maintains plasmids at low copy number; rop
   6723..6827    +  promoter       AmpR promoter: bla
   6828..7688    +  CDS            AmpR: β-lactamase; bla; confers resistance to ampicillin, carbenicillin, and related antibiotics
   7859..8447    +  rep_origin     ori: high-copy-number ColE1/pMB1/pBR322/pUC origin of replication
>Addgene plasmid #162545 | px330-Alb-2 | addgene full sequence | sequence record 324891 | Addgene NGS Result
GAGGGCCTATTTCCCATGATTCCTTCATATTTGCATATACGATACAAGGCTGTTAGAGAGATAATTGGAA
TTAATTTGACTGTAAACACAAAGATATTAGTACAAAATACGTGACGTAGAAAGTAATAATTTCTTGGGTA
GTTTGCAGTTTTAAAATTATGTTTTAAAATGGACTATCATATGCTTACCGTAACTTGAAAGTATTTCGAT
TTCTTGGCTTTATATATCTTGTGGAAAGGACGAAACACCGGGGTACTCACTGTCCCATAAGTTTTAGAGC
TAGAAATAGCAAGTTAAAATAAGGCTAGTCCGTTATCAACTTGAAAAAGTGGCACCGAGTCGGTGCTTTT
TTGTTTTAGAGCTAGAAATAGCAAGTTAAAATAAGGCTAGTCCGTTTTTAGCGCGTGCGCCAATTCTGCA
GACAAATGGCTCTAGAGGTACCCGTTACATAACTTACGGTAAATGGCCCGCCTGGCTGACCGCCCAACGA
CCCCCGCCCATTGACGTCAATAGTAACGCCAATAGGGACTTTCCATTGACGTCAATGGGTGGAGTATTTA
CGGTAAACTGCCCACTTGGCAGTACATCAAGTGTATCATATGCCAAGTACGCCCCCTATTGACGTCAATG
ACGGTAAATGGCCCGCCTGGCATTGTGCCCAGTACATGACCTTATGGGACTTTCCTACTTGGCAGTACAT
CTACGTATTAGTCATCGCTATTACCATGGTCGAGGTGAGCCCCACGTTCTGCTTCACTCTCCCCATCTCC
CCCCCCTCCCCACCCCCAATTTTGTATTTATTTATTTTTTAATTATTTTGTGCAGCGATGGGGGCGGGGG
GGGGGGGGGGGCGCGCGCCRGGSGGGGSGGGGSGGGGSGRGGGGSGGGGSGGGGSGAGGCGGAGAGGTGC
GGCGGCAGCCAATCAGAGCGGCGCGCTCCGAAAGTTTCCTTTTATGGCGAGGCGGCGGCGGCGGCGGCCC
TATAAAAAGCGAAGCGCGCGGCGGGCGGGAGTCGCTGCGCGCTGCCTTCGCCCCGTGCCCCGCTCCGCCG
CCGCCTCGCGCCGCCCGCCCCGGCTCTGACTGACCGCGTTACTCCCACAGGTGAGCGGGCGGGACGGCCC
TTCTCCTCCGGGCTGTAATTAGCTGAGCAAGAGGTAAGGGTTTAAGGGATGGTTGGTTGGTGGGGTATTA
ATGTTTAATTACCTGGAGCACCTGCCTGAAATCACTTTTTTTCAGGTTGGACCGGTGCCACCATGGACTA
TAAGGACCACGACGGAGACTACAAGGATCATGATATTGATTACAAAGACGATGACGATAAGATGGCCCCA
AAGAAGAAGCGGAAGGTCGGTATCCACGGAGTCCCAGCAGCCGACAAGAAGTACAGCATCGGCCTGGACA
TCGGCACCAACTCTGTGGGCTGGGCCGTGATCACCGACGAGTACAAGGTGCCCAGCAAGAAATTCAAGGT
GCTGGGCAACACCGACCGGCACAGCATCAAGAAGAACCTGATCGGAGCCCTGCTGTTCGACAGCGGCGAA
ACAGCCGAGGCCACCCGGCTGAAGAGAACCGCCAGAAGAAGATACACCAGACGGAAGAACCGGATCTGCT
ATCTGCAAGAGATCTTCAGCAACGAGATGGCCAAGGTGGACGACAGCTTCTTCCACAGACTGGAAGAGTC
CTTCCTGGTGGAAGAGGATAAGAAGCACGAGCGGCACCCCATCTTCGGCAACATCGTGGACGAGGTGGCC
TACCACGAGAAGTACCCCACCATCTACCACCTGAGAAAGAAACTGGTGGACAGCACCGACAAGGCCGACC
TGCGGCTGATCTATCTGGCCCTGGCCCACATGATCAAGTTCCGGGGCCACTTCCTGATCGAGGGCGACCT
GAACCCCGACAACAGCGACGTGGACAAGCTGTTCATCCAGCTGGTGCAGACCTACAACCAGCTGTTCGAG
GAAAACCCCATCAACGCCAGCGGCGTGGACGCCAAGGCCATCCTGTCTGCCAGACTGAGCAAGAGCAGAC
GGCTGGAAAATCTGATCGCCCAGCTGCCCGGCGAGAAGAAGAATGGCCTGTTCGGAAACCTGATTGCCCT
GAGCCTGGGCCTGACCCCCAACTTCAAGAGCAACTTCGACCTGGCCGAGGATGCCAAACTGCAGCTGAGC
AAGGACACCTACGACGACGACCTGGACAACCTGCTGGCCCAGATCGGCGACCAGTACGCCGACCTGTTTC
TGGCCGCCAAGAACCTGTCCGACGCCATCCTGCTGAGCGACATCCTGAGAGTGAACACCGAGATCACCAA
GGCCCCCCTGAGCGCCTCTATGATCAAGAGATACGACGAGCACCACCAGGACCTGACCCTGCTGAAAGCT
CTCGTGCGGCAGCAGCTGCCTGAGAAGTACAAAGAGATTTTCTTCGACCAGAGCAAGAACGGCTACGCCG
GCTACATTGACGGCGGAGCCAGCCAGGAAGAGTTCTACAAGTTCATCAAGCCCATCCTGGAAAAGATGGA
CGGCACCGAGGAACTGCTCGTGAAGCTGAACAGAGAGGACCTGCTGCGGAAGCAGCGGACCTTCGACAAC
GGCAGCATCCCCCACCAGATCCACCTGGGAGAGCTGCACGCCATTCTGCGGCGGCAGGAAGATTTTTACC
CATTCCTGAAGGACAACCGGGAAAAGATCGAGAAGATCCTGACCTTCCGCATCCCCTACTACGTGGGCCC
TCTGGCCAGGGGAAACAGCAGATTCGCCTGGATGACCAGAAAGAGCGAGGAAACCATCACCCCCTGGAAC
TTCGAGGAAGTGGTGGACAAGGGCGCTTCCGCCCAGAGCTTCATCGAGCGGATGACCAACTTCGATAAGA
ACCTGCCCAACGAGAAGGTGCTGCCCAAGCACAGCCTGCTGTACGAGTACTTCACCGTGTATAACGAGCT
GACCAAAGTGAAATACGTGACCGAGGGAATGAGAAAGCCCGCCTTCCTGAGCGGCGAGCAGAAAAAGGCC
ATCGTGGACCTGCTGTTCAAGACCAACCGGAAAGTGACCGTGAAGCAGCTGAAAGAGGACTACTTCAAGA
AAATCGAGTGCTTCGACTCCGTGGAAATCTCCGGCGTGGAAGATCGGTTCAACGCCTCCCTGGGCACATA
CCACGATCTGCTGAAAATTATCAAGGACAAGGACTTCCTGGACAATGAGGAAAACGAGGACATTCTGGAA
GATATCGTGCTGACCCTGACACTGTTTGAGGACAGAGAGATGATCGAGGAACGGCTGAAAACCTATGCCC
ACCTGTTCGACGACAAAGTGATGAAGCAGCTGAAGCGGCGGAGATACACCGGCTGGGGCAGGCTGAGCCG
GAAGCTGATCAACGGCATCCGGGACAAGCAGTCCGGCAAGACAATCCTGGATTTCCTGAAGTCCGACGGC
TTCGCCAACAGAAACTTCATGCAGCTGATCCACGACGACAGCCTGACCTTTAAAGAGGACATCCAGAAAG
CCCAGGTGTCCGGCCAGGGCGATAGCCTGCACGAGCACATTGCCAATCTGGCCGGCAGCCCCGCCATTAA
GAAGGGCATCCTGCAGACAGTGAAGGTGGTGGACGAGCTCGTGAAAGTGATGGGCCGGCACAAGCCCGAG
AACATCGTGATCGAAATGGCCAGAGAGAACCAGACCACCCAGAAGGGACAGAAGAACAGCCGCGAGAGAA
TGAAGCGGATCGAAGAGGGCATCAAAGAGCTGGGCAGCCAGATCCTGAAAGAACACCCCGTGGAAAACAC
CCAGCTGCAGAACGAGAAGCTGTACCTGTACTACCTGCAGAATGGGCGGGATATGTACGTGGACCAGGAA
CTGGACATCAACCGGCTGTCCGACTACGATGTGGACCATATCGTGCCTCAGAGCTTTCTGAAGGACGACT
CCATCGACAACAAGGTGCTGACCAGAAGCGACAAGAACCGGGGCAAGAGCGACAACGTGCCCTCCGAAGA
GGTCGTGAAGAAGATGAAGAACTACTGGCGGCAGCTGCTGAACGCCAAGCTGATTACCCAGAGAAAGTTC
GACAATCTGACCAAGGCCGAGAGAGGCGGCCTGAGCGAACTGGATAAGGCCGGCTTCATCAAGAGACAGC
TGGTGGAAACCCGGCAGATCACAAAGCACGTGGCACAGATCCTGGACTCCCGGATGAACACTAAGTACGA
CGAGAATGACAAGCTGATCCGGGAAGTGAAAGTGATCACCCTGAAGTCCAAGCTGGTGTCCGATTTCCGG
AAGGATTTCCAGTTTTACAAAGTGCGCGAGATCAACAACTACCACCACGCCCACGACGCCTACCTGAACG
CCGTCGTGGGAACCGCCCTGATCAAAAAGTACCCTAAGCTGGAAAGCGAGTTCGTGTACGGCGACTACAA
GGTGTACGACGTGCGGAAGATGATCGCCAAGAGCGAGCAGGAAATCGGCAAGGCTACCGCCAAGTACTTC
TTCTACAGCAACATCATGAACTTTTTCAAGACCGAGATTACCCTGGCCAACGGCGAGATCCGGAAGCGGC
CTCTGATCGAGACAAACGGCGAAACCGGGGAGATCGTGTGGGATAAGGGCCGGGATTTTGCCACCGTGCG
GAAAGTGCTGAGCATGCCCCAAGTGAATATCGTGAAAAAGACCGAGGTGCAGACAGGCGGCTTCAGCAAA
GAGTCTATCCTGCCCAAGAGGAACAGCGATAAGCTGATCGCCAGAAAGAAGGACTGGGACCCTAAGAAGT
ACGGCGGCTTCGACAGCCCCACCGTGGCCTATTCTGTGCTGGTGGTGGCCAAAGTGGAAAAGGGCAAGTC
CAAGAAACTGAAGAGTGTGAAAGAGCTGCTGGGGATCACCATCATGGAAAGAAGCAGCTTCGAGAAGAAT
CCCATCGACTTTCTGGAAGCCAAGGGCTACAAAGAAGTGAAAAAGGACCTGATCATCAAGCTGCCTAAGT
ACTCCCTGTTCGAGCTGGAAAACGGCCGGAAGAGAATGCTGGCCTCTGCCGGCGAACTGCAGAAGGGAAA
CGAACTGGCCCTGCCCTCCAAATATGTGAACTTCCTGTACCTGGCCAGCCACTATGAGAAGCTGAAGGGC
TCCCCCGAGGATAATGAGCAGAAACAGCTGTTTGTGGAACAGCACAAGCACTACCTGGACGAGATCATCG
AGCAGATCAGCGAGTTCTCCAAGAGAGTGATCCTGGCCGACGCTAATCTGGACAAAGTGCTGTCCGCCTA
CAACAAGCACCGGGATAAGCCCATCAGAGAGCAGGCCGAGAATATCATCCACCTGTTTACCCTGACCAAT
CTGGGAGCCCCTGCCGCCTTCAAGTACTTTGACACCACCATCGACCGGAAGAGGTACACCAGCACCAAAG
AGGTGCTGGACGCCACCCTGATCCACCAGAGCATCACCGGCCTGTACGAGACACGGATCGACCTGTCTCA
GCTGGGAGGCGACAAAAGGCCGGCGGCCACGAAAAAGGCCGGCCAGGCAAAAAAGAAAAAGTAAGAATTC
CTAGAGCTCGCTGATCAGCCTCGACTGTGCCTTCTAGTTGCCAGCCATCTGTTGTTTGCCCCTCCCCCGT
GCCTTCCTTGACCCTGGAAGGTGCCACTCCCACTGTCCTTTCCTAATAAAATGAGGAAATTGCATCGCAT
TGTCTGAGTAGGTGTCATTCTATTCTGGGGGGTGGGGTGGGGCAGGACAGCAAGGGGGAGGATTGGGAAG
AGAATAGCAGGCATGCTGGGGAGCGGCCGCAGGAACCCCTAGTGATGGAGTTGGCCACTCCCTCTCTGCG
CGCTCGCTCGCTCACTGAGGCCGGGCGACCAAAGGTCGCCCGACGCCCGGGCTTTGCCCGGGCGGCCTCA
GTGAGCGAGCGAGCGCGCAGCTGCCTGCAGGGGCGCCTGATGCGGTATTTTCTCCTTACGCATCTGTGCG
GTATTTCACACCGCATA
[95 nt withheld, positions 5968-6062]
T
[46 nt withheld, positions 6064-6109]
C
[141 nt withheld, positions 6111-6251]
CCTTTGACGTTGGAGTCCACGTTCTTT
[37 nt withheld, positions 6279-6315]
ACTCTATCTCGGGCTATTCTTTTGATTTATAAGGGATTTTGCCGATTTCGGTCTATTGGTTAAAAAATGA
GCTGATTTAACAAAAATTTAACGCGAATTTTAACAAAATATTAACGTTTACAATTTTATGGTGCACTCTC
AGTACAATCTGCTCTGATGCCGCATAGTTAAGCCAGCCCCGACACCCGCCAACACCCGCTGACGCGCCCT
GACGGGCTTGTCTGCTCCCGGCATCCGCTTACAGACAAGCTGTGACCGTCTCCGGGAGCTGCATGTGTCA
GAGGTTTTCACCGTCATCACCGAAACGCGCGAGACGAAAGGGCCTCGTGATACGCCTATTTTTATAGGTT
AATGTCATGATAATAATGGTTTCTTAGACGTCAGGTGGCACTTTTCGGGGAAATGTGCGCGGAACCCCTA
TTTGTTTATTTTTCTAAATACATTCAAATATGTATCCGCTCATGAGACAATAACCCTGATAAATGCTTCA
ATAATATTGAAAAAGGAAGAGTATGAGTATTCAACATTTCCGTGTCGCCCTTATTCCCTTTTTTGCGGCA
TTTTGCCTTCCTGTTTTTGCTCACCCAGAAACGCTGGTGAAAGTAAAAGATGCTGAAGATCAGTTGGGTG
CACGAGTGGGTTACATCGAACTGGATCTCAACAGCGGTAAGATCCTTGAGAGTTTTCGCCCCGAAGAACG
TTTTCCAATGATGAGCACTTTTAAAGTTCTGCTATGTGGCGCGGTATTATCCCGTATTGACGCCGGGCAA
GAGCAACTCGGTCGCCGCATACACTATTCTCAGAATGACTTGGTTGAGTACTCACCAGTCACAGAAAAGC
ATCTTACGGATGGCATGACAGTAAGAGAATTATGCAGTGCTGCCATAACCATGAGTGATAACACTGCGGC
CAACTTACTTCTGACAACGATCGGAGGACCGAAGGAGCTAACCGCTTTTTTGCACAACATGGGGGATCAT
GTAACTCGCCTTGATCGTTGGGAACCGGAGCTGAATGAAGCCATACCAAACGACGAGCGTGACACCACGA
TGCCTGTAGCAATGGCAACAACGTTGCGCAAACTATTAACTGGCGAACTACTTACTCTAGCTTCCCGGCA
ACAATTAATAGACTGGATGGAGGCGGATAAAGTTGCAGGACCACTTCTGCGCTCGGCCCTTCCGGCTGGC
TGGTTTATTGCTGATAAATCTGGAGCCGGTGAGCGTGGAAGCCGCGGTATCATTGCAGCACTGGGGCCAG
ATGGTAAGCCCTCCCGTATCGTAGTTATCTACACGACGGGGAGTCAGGCAACTATGGATGAACGAAATAG
ACAGATCGCTGAGATAGGTGCCTCACTGATTAAGCATTGGTAACTGTCAGACCAAGTTTACTCATATATA
CTTTAGATTGATTTAAAACTTCATTTTTAATTTAAAAGGATCTAGGTGAAGATCCTTTTTGATAATCTCA
TGACCAAAATCCCTTAACGTGAGTTTTCGTTCCACTGAGCGTCAGACCCCGTAGAAAAGATCAAAGGATC
TTCTTGAGATCCTTTTTTTCTGCGCGTAATCTGCTGCTTGCAAACAAAAAAACCACCGCTACCAGCGGTG
GTTTGTTTGCCGGATCAAGAGCTACCAACTCTTTTTCCGAAGGTAACTGGCTTCAGCAGAGCGCAGATAC
CAAATACTGTTCTTCTAGTGTAGCCGTAGTTAGGCCACCACTTCAAGAACTCTGTAGCACCGCCTACATA
CCTCGCTCTGCTAATCCTGTTACCAGTGGCTGCTGCCAGTGGCGATAAGTCGTGTCTTACCGGGTTGGAC
TCAAGACGATAGTTACCGGATAAGGCGCAGCGGTCGGGCTGAACGGGGGGTTCGTGCACACAGCCCAGCT
TGGAGCGAACGACCTACACCGAACTGAGATACCTACAGCGTGAGCTATGAGAAAGCGCCACGCTTCCCGA
AGGGAGAAAGGCGGACAGGTATCCGGTAAGCGGCAGGGTCGGAACAGGAGAGCGCACGAGGGAGCTTCCA
GGGGGAAACGCCTGGTATCTTTATAGTCCTGTCGGGTTTCGCCACCTCTGACTTGAGCGTCGATTTTTGT
GATGCTCGTCAGGGGGGCGGAGCCTATGGAAAAACGCCAGCAACGCGGCCTTTTTACGGTTCCTGGCCTT
TTGCTGGCCTTTTGCTCACATGT
